>Addgene plasmid #48993 | pDONR221-Neo | depositor full sequence | sequence record 71840 | pDONR221-Neo sequence 3351 bps
TTGTACAAAGTTGGCATTATAAGAAAGCATTGCTTATCAATTTGTTGCAACGAACAGGTCACTATCAGTC
AAAATAAAATCATTATTTGCCATCCAGCTGATATCCCCTATAGTGAGTCGTATTACATGGTCATAGCTGT
TTCCTGGCAGCTCTGGCCCGTGTCTCAAAATCTCTGATGTTACATTGCACAAGATAAAATAATATCATCA
TGAACAATAAAACTGTCTGCTTACATAAACAGTAATACAAGGGGTGTTATGAGCCATATTCAACGGGAAA
CGTCGAGGCCGCGATTAAATTCCAACATGGATGCTGATTTATATGGGTATAAATGGGCTCGCGATAATGT
CGGGCAATCAGGTGCGACAATCTATCGCTTGTATGGGAAGCCCGATGCGCCAGAGTTGTTTCTGAAACAT
GGCAAAGGTAGCGTTGCCAATGATGTTACAGATGAGATGGTCAGACTAAACTGGCTGACGGAATTTATGC
CTCTTCCGACCATCAAGCATTTTATCCGTACTCCTGATGATGCATGGTTACTCACCACTGCGATCCCCGG
AAAAACAGCATTCCAGGTATTAGAAGAATATCCTGATTCAGGTGAAAATATTGTTGATGCGCTGGCAGTG
TTCCTGCGCCGGTTGCATTCGATTCCTGTTTGTAATTGTCCTTTTAACAGCGATCGCGTATTTCGTCTCG
CTCAGGCGCAATCACGAATGAATAACGGTTTGGTTGATGCGAGTGATTTTGATGACGAGCGTAATGGCTG
GCCTGTTGAACAAGTCTGGAAAGAAATGCATAAACTTTTGCCATTCTCACCGGATTCAGTCGTCACTCAT
GGTGATTTCTCACTTGATAACCTTATTTTTGACGAGGGGAAATTAATAGGTTGTATTGATGTTGGACGAG
TCGGAATCGCAGACCGATACCAGGATCTTGCCATCCTATGGAACTGCCTCGGTGAGTTTTCTCCTTCATT
ACAGAAACGGCTTTTTCAAAAATATGGTATTGATAATCCTGATATGAATAAATTGCAGTTTCATTTGATG
CTCGATGAGTTTTTCTAATCAGAATTGGTTAATTGGTTGTAACACTGGCAGAGCATTACGCTGACTTGAC
GGGACGGCGCAAGCTCATGACCAAAATCCCTTAACGTGAGTTACGCGTCGTTCCACTGAGCGTCAGACCC
CGTAGAAAAGATCAAAGGATCTTCTTGAGATCCTTTTTTTCTGCGCGTAATCTGCTGCTTGCAAACAAAA
AAACCACCGCTACCAGCGGTGGTTTGTTTGCCGGATCAAGAGCTACCAACTCTTTTTCCGAAGGTAACTG
GCTTCAGCAGAGCGCAGATACCAAATACTGTTCTTCTAGTGTAGCCGTAGTTAGGCCACCACTTCAAGAA
CTCTGTAGCACCGCCTACATACCTCGCTCTGCTAATCCTGTTACCAGTGGCTGCTGCCAGTGGCGATAAG
TCGTGTCTTACCGGGTTGGACTCAAGACGATAGTTACCGGATAAGGCGCAGCGGTCGGGCTGAACGGGGG
GTTCGTGCACACAGCCCAGCTTGGAGCGAACGACCTACACCGAACTGAGATACCTACAGCGTGAGCTATG
AGAAAGCGCCACGCTTCCCGAAGGGAGAAAGGCGGACAGGTATCCGGTAAGCGGCAGGGTCGGAACAGGA
GAGCGCACGAGGGAGCTTCCAGGGGGAAACGCCTGGTATCTTTATAGTCCTGTCGGGTTTCGCCACCTCT
GACTTGAGCGTCGATTTTTGTGATGCTCGTCAGGGGGGCGGAGCCTATGGAAAAACGCCAGCAACGCGGC
CTTTTTACGGTTCCTGGCCTTTTGCTGGCCTTTTGCTCACATGTTCTTTCCTGCGTTATCCCCTGATTCT
GTGGATAACCGTATTACCGCCTTTGAGTGAGCTGATACCGCTCGCCGCAGCCGAACGACCGAGCGCAGCG
AGTCAGTGAGCGAGGAAGCGGAAGAGCGCCCAATACGCAAACCGCCTCTCCCCGCGCGTTGGCCGATTCA
TTAATGCAGCTGGCACGACAGGTTTCCCGACTGGAAAGCGGGCAGTGAGCGCAACGCAATTAATACGCGT
ACCGCTAGCCAGGAAGAGTTTGTAGAAACGCAAAAAGGCCATCCGTCAGGATGGCCTTCTGCTTAGTTTG
ATGCCTGGCAGTTTATGGCGGGCGTCCTGCCCGCCACCCTCCGGGCCGTTGCTTCACAACGTTCAAATCC
GCTCCCGGCGGATTTGTCCTACTCAGGAGAGCGTTCACCGACAAACAACAGATAAAACGAAAGGCCCAGT
CTTCCGACTGAGCCTTTCGTTTTATTTGATGCCTGGCAGTTCCCTACTCTCGCGTTAACGCTAGCATGGA
TGTTTTCCCAGTCACGACGTTGTAAAACGACGGCCAGTCTTAAGCTCGGGCCCCAAATAATGATTTTATT
TTGACTGATAGTGACCTGTTCGTTGCAACACATTGATGAGCAATGCTTTTTTATAATGCCAACTTTGTAC
AAAAAAGCAGGCTACCATGGGATCGGCCATTGAACAAGATGGATTGCACGCAGGTTCTCCGGCCGCTTGG
GTGGAGAGGCTATTCGGCTATGACTGGGCACAACAGACAATCGGCTGCTCTGATGCCGCCGTGTTCCGGC
TGTCAGCGCAGGGGCGCCCGGTTCTTTTTGTCAAGACCGACCTGTCCGGTGCCCTGAATGAACTGCAGGA
CGAGGCAGCGCGGCTATCGTGGCTGGCCACGACGGGCGTTCCTTGCGCAGCTGTGCTCGACGTTGTCACT
GAAGCGGGAAGGGACTGGCTGCTATTGGGCGAAGTGCCGGGGCAGGATCTCCTGTCATCTCACCTTGCTC
CTGCCGAGAAAGTATCCATCATGGCTGATGCAATGCGGCGGCTGCATACGCTTGATCCGGCTACCTGCCC
ATTCGACCACCAAGCGAAACATCGCATCGAGCGAGCACGTACTCGGATGGAAGCCGGTCTTGTCGATCAG
GATGATCTGGACGAAGAGCATCAGGGGCTCGCGCCAGCCGAACTGTTCGCCAGGCTCAAGGCGCGCATGC
CCGACGGCGAGGATCTCGTCGTGACCCATGGCGATGCCTGCTTGCCGAATATCATGGTGGAAAATGGCCG
CTTTTCTGGATTCATCGACTGTGGCCGGCTGGGTGTGGCGGACCGCTATCAGGACATAGCGTTGGCTACC
CGTGATATTGCTGAAGAGCTTGGCGGCGAATGGGCTGACCGCTTCCTCGTGCTTTACGGTATCGCCGCTC
CCGATTCGCAGCGCATCGCCTTCTATCGCCTTCTTGACGAGTTCTTCTGAACCCAGCTTTC
Features (pLannotate 1.2.2; 10 found; start..end, strand, type, name):
    107..125     -  promoter       T7 promoter: promoter for bacteriophage T7 RNA polymerase
    259..1068    +  CDS            KanR: aminoglycoside phosphotransferase; aph(3')-Ia; confers resistance to kanamycin in bacteria or G418 (Geneticin®) in eukaryotes
   1215..1803    +  rep_origin     ori: high-copy-number ColE1/pMB1/pBR322/pUC origin of replication
   1986..2078    +  CDS            lacI (fragment): lac repressor; lacI; The lac repressor binds to the lac operator to inhibit transcription in E. coli. This inhibition can be relieved by adding lactose or isopropyl-β-D-thiogalactopyranoside (IPTG).
   2133..2160    -  terminator     rrnB T2 terminator: transcription terminator T2 from the E. coli rrnB gene
   2292..2335    +  terminator     rrnB T1 terminator: Escherichia coli rrnB; transcription terminator T1 from the E. coli rrnB gene
   2382..2418    -  CDS            lacZα (fragment): LacZα fragment of β-galactosidase; lacZ fragment
   2434..2533    +  protein_bind   attL1: mutant version of attL; recombination site for the Gateway® LR reaction LR Clonase™
   2537..3340    +  CDS            NeoR/KanR: aminoglycoside phosphotransferase from Tn5; aph(3')-II (or nptII); confers resistance to neomycin, kanamycin, and G418 (Geneticin®)
   3341..89      -  protein_bind   attL2 (across the origin): mutant version of attL; recombination site for the Gateway® LR reaction LR Clonase™
