[The description below was written by a language model from this plasmid's Addgene catalogue record and pLannotate feature annotations shown in this document.]
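Description:
pDONR221-Neo is a Gateway entry clone built on the pDONR221 donor backbone, carrying the neomycin resistance gene as a transferable cassette. It is a small (about 3.3 kb), high-copy bacterial plasmid that replicates from a ColE1/pUC-type origin and is selected in E. coli with kanamycin through a backbone aph(3')-Ia gene. Upstream of the cloning region, rrnB T1 and T2 transcription terminators insulate the insert from read-through transcription. Short lacI and lacZα fragments are annotated as backbone remnants. A T7 promoter lies next to the attL2 side of the cassette, and M13 forward and reverse sites are listed for sequencing across the insert.

The payload is an 804 bp open reading frame encoding the Tn5 aminoglycoside 3' phosphotransferase (aph(3')-II, nptII), which confers resistance to neomycin, kanamycin and G418. The catalogue describes the vector type in terms of attB1 and attB2, but the feature table shows the coding sequence flanked directly by attL1 and attL2. That arrangement is what a BP recombination of an attB-flanked PCR product into pDONR221 would be expected to produce. No eukaryotic promoter or other expression signals are annotated around the gene, so the marker appears to be a promoterless module that depends on the regulatory context of its recipient.

The attL sites allow LR Clonase to move the Neo cassette into attR-containing destination vectors, matching the stated purpose of Gateway-adapted transfer of the resistance gene. The associated publication concerns gene knockout strategies in Trypanosoma cruzi, which suggests use in assembling G418-selectable knockout constructs. The repository's sequencing found a few differences from the depositor's sequence, reported as not affecting function.
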