Addgene plasmid #48993: pDONR221-Neo
Purpose: Gateway adapted transfer of Neomycin resistance gene
Depositing lab: Rick Tarleton. Depositing organization: University of Georgia. Publication: Evaluation of high efficiency gene knockout strategies for Trypanosoma cruzi. Xu D, Brandan CP, Basombrio MA, Tarleton RL. BMC Microbiol. 2009 May 11;9:90. doi: 10.1186/1471-2180-9-90. PubMed 19432966.
Backbone
  Vector backbone: pDONR221
  Backbone manufacturer: Life Technologies (Invitrogen)
  Backbone size w/o insert (bp): 2500
  Total vector size (bp): 3300
  Vector type: Gateway attB1 & attB2
  Selectable markers: Neomycin (select with G418)
Growth in bacteria
  Bacterial resistance: Kanamycin, 50 μg/mL
  Growth temperature: 37°C
  Growth strain: DH5alpha
  Copy number: High Copy
Gene/Insert
  Gene/Insert name: aminoglycoside 3' phosphotransferase (alt name: Neomycin resistance gene)
  Insert size (bp): 804
  Cloning method: Gateway Cloning
  Sequencing primers: 5′ M13 for; 3′ M13 rev
Terms and licenses: Academic/Nonprofit Terms; Industry Terms
Depositor comments: Please note that Addgene's sequencing results found a few differences when compared to the full plasmid sequence provided by the depositing laboratory. According to the depositing laboratory, these differences are not a concern for the function of the plasmid.
How to cite: pDONR221-Neo was a gift from Rick Tarleton (Addgene plasmid # 48993 ; http://n2t.net/addgene:48993 ; RRID:Addgene_48993)
