>Addgene plasmid #48993 | pDONR221-Neo | addgene partial sequence | sequence record 72965 | M13pUC-Fwd 5'-CCCAGTCACGACGTTGTAAAACG-3'
AATAATGATTTTATTTTGACTGATAGTGACCTGTTCGTTGCAACAAATTGATGAGCAATGCTTTTTTATA
ATGCCAACTTTGTACAAAAAAGCAGGCTATGGGATCGGCCATTGAACAAGATGGATTGCACGCAGGTTCT
CCGGCCGCTTGGGTGGAGAGGCTATTCGGCTATGACTGGGCACAACAGACAATCGGCTGCTCTGATGCCG
CCGTGTTCCGGCTGTCAGCGCAGGGGCGCCCGGTTCTTTTTGTCAAGACCGACCTGTCCGGTGCCCTGAA
TGAACTGCAGGACGAGGCAGCGCGGCTATCGTGGCTGGCCACGACGGGCGTTCCTTGCGCAGCTGTGCTC
GACGTTGTCACTGAAGCGGGAAGGGACTGGCTGCTATTGGGCGAAGTGCCGGGGCAGGATCTCCTGTCAT
CTCACCTTGCTCCTGCCGAGAAAGTATCCATCATGGCTGATGCAATGCGGCGGCTGCATACGCTTGATCC
GGCTACCTGCCCATTCGACCACCAAGCGAAACATCGCATCGAGCGAGCACGTACTCGGATGGAAGCCGGT
CTTGTCGATCAGGATGATCTGGACGAAGAGCATCAGGGGCTCGCGCCAGCCGAACTGTTCGCCAGGCTCA
AGGCGCGCATGCCCGACGGCGATGATCTCGTCGTGACCCATGGCGATGCCTGCTTGCCGAATATCATGGT
GGAAAATGGCCGCTTTTCTGGATTCATCGACTGTGGCCGGCTGGGTGTGGCGGACCGCTATCAGGACATA
GCGTTGGCTACCCGTGATATTGCTGAAGAGCTTGGCGGCGAATGGGCTGACCGCTTCCTCGTGCTTTACG
GTATCGCCGCTCCCGATTCGCAGCGCATCGCCTTCTATCGCCTTCTTGACGAGTTCTTCTGA
