>Addgene plasmid #48993 | pDONR221-Neo | addgene partial sequence | sequence record 73581 | Neo-F 5'-CGTTGGCTACCCGTGATATT-3'
GGCTGACCGCTTCCTCGTGCTTTACGGTATCGCCGCTCCCGATTCGCAGCGCATCGCCTTCTATCGCCTT
CTTGACGAGTTCTTCTGAGGGGATCGATCCGTGCACAGGCGTTAGCCACTCTCAGGATTGCCAGCAAGTC
TTCTGAATTTGATCTTTGGATGCTCGGGCAGCTCAAAGAGGAATCTTAGTCACAACCTGCCGAAGGAGCG
CCGCTTCTTCAAGATTGTGTCGTGGTACGACAACGAGTGGGGATACTCCCACCGCGTGGTGGACCTTGTA
CGCCACATGGCCTCGAAGGATCGTTCGGCAAGGTTGTAGGCGTGGCGATGACTTCAGGTCTTTCTTTTGC
GAATAGGGATCTTATAATACACGATGCGTGTCCCGTGATGATCGTTACCGGTGCTGCCACGATCCAAGTG
ACACAGTGTCAAGAGCAAAACAATTTTACTTTTCCCTTTAAGGACAACAACAAAAAAATATATAACTTTT
TTTTCTTTTTTTTTTTGAAATTATATTTATGGTCATCTTTGGGAAACAAAAAGCAGCAATTTAATGATGC
GGAAGGATGAGTGAAATAATGTTTAATCAATGTACGAGGATTTGGGGTATTGCAAGGAAAATGTAGATGA
TTTGATTGGGTGTATGATGCAGCTTGTGGTAATTTTTTACAACTTTGCGTTATTGGAAGATTTTGGTTGT
TCAGTTTCTTTTTGTTTATAACTGACTGTTTTAATTTAGTGTGATTTTTTTTTTTTAAGGATTTAAGCTG
TTTTTCTTTTTTTTTCTTTTTCTTCACTGATGGTGTTTAAGGTGTAGTTTAGTGTTTGTGCATTATGCGT
CGTA
